>Addgene plasmid #39673 | KHBD00591 | depositor partial sequence | sequence record 50113 | KHBD00591 sequence 2238 bps
ATGCAGTCCCCCAACCAAACACAAGCCCATCTCCAGCAGCAGCACCATCAGCAGCAGCAGCAACAACATC
AGCAACACCAGCAGCAGCAACTGCAGCAGCAGCAGCAGCAACATCACCACAATCAACACCAGCACCACAA
CTCCAGCAGCAGCAGTCCGGGGCCAGCGGGTCTGCACCACTCGAGCTCCTCGGCGGCCACGGCGGCAGCG
GTGGCTGCGGCAACGGCGGCGGTCAATGGACACAACAGCTCCTTGGAGGACGGCTACGGATCGCCAAGGA
GCAGCCACAGTGGCGGCGGGGGCGGTGGTACTCTGCCAGCCTTCCAGCGGATCGCATACCCCAACAGTGG
CTCCGTGGAACGTTACGCTCCGATAACCAATTATCGCGGTCAGAACGATACCTGGTTCGATCCGTTAAGC
TACGCCACCTCCTCTTCCGGGCAGGCGCAGTTGGGCGTCGGTGTTGGAGCCGGAGTGGTCTCGAATGTGA
TACGGAATGGGCGGGCCATTTCGGCTGCTAATGCAGCAGCTGCAGCCGCCGCGGATGGAACCACTGGACG
CGTAGATCCTGGAACCTTTCTTTCCGCCTCGGCATCGTTGTCAGCAATGGCCGCTGAATCAGGCGGGGAT
TTCTATAAACCCAACTCATTTAATGTGGGCGGCGGTGGCCGTAGTAAGGCTAACACGAGTGGTGCCGCCA
GCTCCTACTCCTGTCCAGGCTCGAATGCAACCTCGGCGGCGACTTCGGCGGTGGCGTCGGGAACGGCAGC
AACTGCAGCGACGACGCTCGACGAGCACGTTAGTCGCGCCAATTCGAGACGCTTGAGCGCCTCAAAGCGA
GCCGGACTTTCCTGCTCCAACTGCCACACCACCCACACTTCGTTGTGGCGCCGCAATCCCGCCGGAGAGC
CCGTCTGCAATGCATGCGGCCTGTACTATAAGCTCCACAGTGTCCCACGGCCACTGACCATGAAAAAGGA
CACCATTCAGAAACGCAAGCGCAAGCCGAAAGGAACGAAGAGCGAGAAGTCCAAGTCAAAGTCAAAGAAC
GCTTTGAATGCCATCATGGAAAGTGGTTCATTGGTGACCAATTGCCATAACGTTGGTGTCGTCCTGGACA
GCAGCCAGATGGATGTCAATGACGATATGAAACCACAGCTCGATCTGAAACCATACAACTCATACTCATC
GCAGCCGCAGCAACAGCTTCCACAGTACCAGCAGCAGCAGCAGCTGCTAATGGCTGATCAGCACTCATCG
GCGGCCAGCTCGCCCCATAGCATGGGTTCCACCTCATTGTCGCCATCAGCCATGTCACATCAGCATCAGA
CTCATCCACATCAGCAGCAACAGCAGCAGCTCTGTTCCGGGCTGGACATGTCGCCCAACTCAAACTACCA
AATGTCGCCGCTCAACATGCAGCAGCATCAGCAGCAGCAATCGTGCAGCATGCAGCACTCACCCAGCACA
CCCACATCCATCTTCAACACCCCATCGCCAACTCACCAGCTCCACAATAACAATAACAACAACAACAACA
GCTCGATCTTCAACAACAACAACAACAACAATAGTAGTAGCAATGAGAATAACAACAAACTTATACAGAA
ATATCTGCAAGCTCAGCAACTGAGCAGCAGCAGCAACAGCGGCTCCACCAGCGACCACCAGTTGCTGGCC
CAACTGCTGCCGAACTCCATTACGGCGGCAGCAGCAGCAGCAGCGGCGGCGGCAGCGGCGGCGATCAAGA
CGGAGGCCTTGTCGCTCACCTCCCAGGCCAACTGCTCCACAGCGTCGGCGGGACTTATGGTCACCTCAAC
ACCGACCACGGCATCGAGCACATTATCGTCCCTGAGTCACAGCAACATTATTAGTCTGCAGAATCCGTAT
CACCAGGCCGGAATGACGCTGTGCAAGCCCACGAGACCTTCCCCACCCTACTACCTGACTCCGGAGGAGG
ATGAGCAGCCCGCTCTCATCAAGATGGAAGAGATGGATCAGTCGCAACAGCAACAACAGCAGCAGCAGCA
TCAGCAGCAGCAACATGGAGAGATAATGCTCAGCCGATCGGCATCGCTGGACGAGCACTACGAACTGGCC
GCCTTCCAGAGACATCAGCAGCAGCAGCAACAGCTGCAGCAGCAGACTGCCGCCCTCTTGGGTCAACATG
AGCAGCATGTGACCAACTATGCGATGCATAAGTTCGGCGTTGACCGGGAAACAGTGGTGAAGATGGAG
