>Addgene plasmid #39673 | KHBD00591 | addgene partial sequence | sequence record 51914 | M13Rev
CAATGCTTTCTTATAATGCCAACTTTGTACAAGAAAGTTGGCAACTCCATCTTCACCACTGTTTCCCGGT
CAACGCCGAACTTATGCATCGCATAGTTGGTCACATGCTGCTCATGTTGACCCAAGAGGGCGGCAGTCTG
CTGCTGCAGCTGTTGCTGCTGCTGCTGATGTCTCTGGAAGGCGGCCAGTTCGTAGTGCTCGTCCAGCGAT
GCCGATCGGCTGAGCATTATCTCTCCATGTTGCTGCTGCTGATGCTGCTGCTGCTGTTGTTGCTGTTGCG
ACTGATCCATCTCTTCCATCTTGATGAGAGCGGGCTGCTCATCCTCCTCCGGAGTCAGGTAGTAGGGTGG
GGAAGGTCTCGTGGGCTTGCACAGCGTCATTCCGGCCTGGTGATACGGATTCTGCAGACTAATAATGTTG
CTGTGACTCAGGGACGATAATGTGCTCGATGCCGTGGTCGGTGTTGAGGTGACCATAAGTCCCGCCGACG
CTGTGGAGCAGTTGGCCTGGGAGGTGAGCGACAAGGCCTCCGTCTTGATCGCCGCCGCTGCCGCCGCCGC
TGCTGCTGCTGCTGCCGCCGTAATGGAGTTCGGCAGCAGTTGGGCCAGCAACTGGTGGTCGCTGGTGGAG
CCGCTGTTGCTGCTGCTGCTCAGTTGCTGAGCTTGCAGATATTTCTGTATA
