[The description below was written by a language model from this plasmid's Addgene catalogue record.]
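Description:
KHBD00591 is a Gateway entry clone built in the pDONR221 backbone, carrying the open reading frame of the Drosophila melanogaster gene serpent (srp, CG3992, also known as dGATAb or ABF), which encodes a GATA-family transcription factor. The insert is recorded as 2238 bp in a backbone of about 2.5 kb. The plasmid is maintained in E. coli as a high-copy plasmid under kanamycin selection. No feature table accompanies the record, so the exact positions of the backbone elements are not documented here. As is standard for a product of Gateway cloning into a pDONR vector, the ORF would be expected to sit between attL recombination sites, with M13 forward and reverse priming sites flanking the insert for sequence verification.

The construct has no promoter driving the insert, which is consistent with its role as a shuttle or archive clone rather than an expression vector. The ORF is intended to be moved by an LR recombination reaction into destination vectors that supply the promoter, tags and host-specific elements. The depositor notes that ORFs in this collection were cloned open-ended, without a stop codon. This allows in-frame C-terminal fusions to tags or domains provided by the destination vector, and it means a stop codon must come from the recipient plasmid. The clone belongs to a collection of Drosophila transcription factor ORFs assembled for automated screening of protein–DNA interactions at fly regulatory elements. Its typical use is as a source of the srp coding sequence for generating fusion constructs for such interaction assays or for other expression applications.
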