Addgene plasmid #39673: KHBD00591
Depositing lab: Bart Deplancke. Depositing organization: Swiss Federal Institute of Technology (EPFL). Publication: Automated protein-DNA interaction screening of Drosophila regulatory elements. Korneel Hens, Jean-Daniel Feuz, Alina Isakova, Antonina Lagovitina, Andreas Massouras, Julien Bryois, Patrick Callaerts, Susan E. Celniker, Bart Deplancke. Nat Methods. 2011 Oct 30;8(12):1065-70. 10.1038/nmeth.1763 PubMed 22037703.
Backbone
  Vector backbone: pDONR221
  Backbone manufacturer: Invitrogen
  Backbone size w/o insert (bp): 2536
  Vector type: Gateway DONR vector
Growth in bacteria
  Bacterial resistance: Kanamycin, 50 μg/mL
  Growth temperature: 37°C
  Growth strain: DH5alpha
  Copy number: High Copy
Gene/Insert
  Gene/Insert name: CG3992 (alt names: FBgn0003507; srp; serpent)
  Species: D. melanogaster (fly)
  Insert size (bp): 2238
  Entrez Gene: srp (a.k.a. Dmel_CG3992, A7.1, ABF, Abf, CG3992, DmGATAb, Dmel\CG3992, GATA, GATAb, SRP, Srp, abf, dGATAb, l(3)01549, l(3)89B2, l(3)neo45, spt, srpD)
  Promoter: none
  Cloning method: Gateway Cloning
  Sequencing primers: 5′ M13-F20; 3′ M13R
Terms and licenses: Academic/Nonprofit Terms; Industry Terms: Not Available to Industry
Depositor comments: Please note that the ORFs in this collection were cloned open-ended (without a stop codon).
How to cite: KHBD00591 was a gift from Bart Deplancke (Addgene plasmid # 39673 ; http://n2t.net/addgene:39673 ; RRID:Addgene_39673)
